Addgene plasmid #78510: GST-PS-Grb2 1-154 (XSB382)
Purpose: Construct for expressing Grb2 lacking the C-terminal SH3 domain in E. Coli
Depositing lab: Ron Vale. Depositing organization: University of California, San Francisco (UCSF). Publication: Phase separation of signaling molecules promotes T cell receptor signal transduction. Su X, Ditlev JA, Hui E, Xing W, Banjade S, Okrut J, King DS, Taunton J, Rosen MK, Vale RD. Science. 2016 Apr 29;352(6285):595-9. doi: 10.1126/science.aad9964. Epub 2016 Apr 7. PubMed 27056844.
Backbone
  Vector backbone: pGEX-6P-1
  Total vector size (bp): 5400
  Vector type: Bacterial Expression
Growth in bacteria
  Bacterial resistance: Ampicillin, 100 μg/mL
  Growth temperature: 37°C
  Growth strain: DH5alpha
  Copy number: High Copy
Gene/Insert
  Gene/Insert name: Grb2 1-154
  Species: H. sapiens (human)
  Entrez Gene: GRB2 (a.k.a. ASH, EGFRBP-GRB2, Grb3-3, MST084, MSTP084, NCKAP2)
  Tag / fusion protein: GST followed by a prescission protease claevage site (N terminal on insert)
Terms and licenses: Academic/Nonprofit Terms; Industry Terms: Not Available to Industry
How to cite: GST-PS-Grb2 1-154 (XSB382) was a gift from Ron Vale (Addgene plasmid # 78510 ; http://n2t.net/addgene:78510 ; RRID:Addgene_78510)
