[The description below was written by a language model from this plasmid's Addgene catalogue record and pLannotate feature annotations shown in this document.]
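Description:
GST-PS-Grb2 1-154 (XSB382) is a bacterial expression plasmid built on the pGEX-6P-1 backbone for producing a truncated form of the human adaptor protein GRB2 in E. coli. The plasmid is about 5.4 kb. It replicates from a high-copy ColE1/pMB1-type origin and is selected with ampicillin through the β-lactamase (AmpR) gene driven by its own promoter. Short fragments annotated as rop, bom and yciV, together with a lac promoter/operator and lacZα segment downstream of lacI, are remnants of the backbone rather than functional parts of the payload.

The expression cassette is driven by the tac promoter, a strong trp/lac hybrid, followed by a lac operator. The plasmid also carries lacI under the lacIq promoter, so the vector supplies its own repressor, transcription stays low until IPTG is added, and tight control does not depend on the host strain. The open reading frame begins with Schistosoma japonicum glutathione S-transferase. According to the catalogue entry this is followed by a PreScission protease cleavage site, which the feature table does not annotate separately but which fits in the short gap between the GST and GRB2 features. Next come residues 1–154 of GRB2, a fragment that lacks the C-terminal SH3 domain.

The GST tag allows affinity purification on glutathione resin, and protease cleavage can then release the Grb2 fragment from the tag. The associated publication concerns phase separation of signaling molecules in T cell receptor signal transduction. The truncation would therefore be suited to testing how the C-terminal SH3 domain contributes to such multivalent assemblies, although the record itself states only that the plasmid is for expressing the truncated protein.
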