Features (pLannotate 1.2.2; 17 found; start..end, strand, type, name):
      6..107     -  CDS            yciV (fragment): RNAAM_ECOLI - Also known as trpH From Escherichia coli (strain K12).
    183..211     +  promoter       tac promoter: strong E. coli promoter; hybrid between the trp and lac UV5 promoters
    219..235     +  protein_bind   lac operator: The lac repressor binds to the lac operator to inhibit transcription in E. coli. This inhibition can be relieved by adding lactose or isopropyl-β-D-thiogalactopyranoside (IPTG). lac repressor encoded by lacI
    258..911     +  CDS            GST26_SCHJA: Experimental evidence at protein level: Swiss-Prot protein existence level 1. GST isoenzymes appear to play a central role in the parasite detoxification system. Other functions are also suspected including a role in increasing the solubility of haematin in the parasite gut. From Schistosoma japonicum (Blood fluke).
    951..1412    +  CDS            GRB2 (fragment): GRB2_HUMAN - Also known as ASH. Experimental evidence at protein level: Swiss-Prot protein existence level 1. [Isoform 2]: Does not bind to phosphorylated epidermal growth factor receptor (EGFR) but inhibits EGF-induced transactivation of a RAS-responsive element. Acts as a dominant negative protein over GRB2 and by suppressing proliferative signals, may trigger active programmed cell death. From Homo sapiens (Human).
   1453..1492    +  CDS            rop (fragment): Rop protein, which maintains plasmids at low copy number; rop
   1594..1634    +  misc_feature   bom (fragment): basis of mobility region from pBR322
   1739..1843    +  promoter       AmpR promoter: bla
   1844..2704    +  CDS            AmpR: β-lactamase; bla; confers resistance to ampicillin, carbenicillin, and related antibiotics
   2875..3463    +  rep_origin     ori: high-copy-number ColE1/pMB1/pBR322/pUC origin of replication
   3649..3700    -  misc_feature   bom (fragment): basis of mobility region from pBR322
   3707..3784    +  promoter       lacIq promoter: lacI (mutant); In the lacIq allele, a single base change in the promoter boosts expression of the lacI gene about 10-fold.
   3785..4867    +  CDS            lacI: lac repressor; lacI; The lac repressor binds to the lac operator to inhibit transcription in E. coli. This inhibition can be relieved by adding lactose or isopropyl-β-D-thiogalactopyranoside (IPTG).
   4880..4901    +  protein_bind   CAP binding site: CAP binding activates transcription in the presence of cAMP. E. coli catabolite activator protein
   4916..4946    +  promoter       lac promoter: promoter for the E. coli lac operon
   4954..4970    +  protein_bind   lac operator: The lac repressor binds to the lac operator to inhibit transcription in E. coli. This inhibition can be relieved by adding lactose or isopropyl-β-D-thiogalactopyranoside (IPTG). lac repressor encoded by lacI
   4990..5163    +  CDS            lacZα: LacZα fragment of β-galactosidase; lacZ fragment
>Addgene plasmid #78510 | GST-PS-Grb2 1-154 (XSB382) | depositor full sequence | sequence record 146556 | GST-PS-Grb2 1-154 (XSB382) sequence 5436 bps
ACGTTATCGACTGCACGGTGCACCAATGCTTCTGGCGTCAGGCAGCCATCGGAAGCTGTGGTATGGCTGT
GCAGGTCGTAAATCACTGCATAATTCGTGTCGCTCAAGGCGCACTCCCGTTCTGGATAATGTTTTTTGCG
CCGACATCATAACGGTTCTGGCAAATATTCTGAAATGAGCTGTTGACAATTAATCATCGGCTCGTATAAT
GTGTGGAATTGTGAGCGGATAACAATTTCACACAGGAAACAGTATTCATGTCCCCTATACTAGGTTATTG
GAAAATTAAGGGCCTTGTGCAACCCACTCGACTTCTTTTGGAATATCTTGAAGAAAAATATGAAGAGCAT
TTGTATGAGCGCGATGAAGGTGATAAATGGCGAAACAAAAAGTTTGAATTGGGTTTGGAGTTTCCCAATC
TTCCTTATTATATTGATGGTGATGTTAAATTAACACAGTCTATGGCCATCATACGTTATATAGCTGACAA
GCACAACATGTTGGGTGGTTGTCCAAAAGAGCGTGCAGAGATTTCAATGCTTGAAGGAGCGGTTTTGGAT
ATTAGATACGGTGTTTCGAGAATTGCATATAGTAAAGACTTTGAAACTCTCAAAGTTGATTTTCTTAGCA
AGCTACCTGAAATGCTGAAAATGTTCGAAGATCGTTTATGTCATAAAACATATTTAAATGGTGATCATGT
AACCCATCCTGACTTCATGTTGTATGACGCTCTTGATGTTGTTTTATACATGGACCCAATGTGCCTGGAT
GCGTTCCCAAAATTAGTTTGTTTTAAAAAACGTATTGAAGCTATCCCACAAATTGATAAGTACTTGAAAT
CCAGCAAGTATATAGCATGGCCTTTGCAGGGCTGGCAAGCCACGTTTGGTGGTGGCGACCATCCTCCAAA
ATCGGATCTGGAAGTTCTGTTCCAGGGGCCCCTGGGATCCATGGAAGCCATCGCCAAATATGACTTCAAA
GCTACTGCAGACGACGAGCTGAGCTTCAAAAGGGGGGACATCCTCAAGGTTTTGAACGAAGAATGTGATC
AGAACTGGTACAAGGCAGAGCTTAATGGAAAAGACGGCTTCATTCCCAAGAACTACATAGAAATGAAACC
ACATCCGTGGTTTTTTGGCAAAATCCCCAGAGCCAAGGCAGAAGAAATGCTTAGCAAACAGCGGCACGAT
GGGGCCTTTCTTATCCGAGAGAGTGAGAGCGCTCCTGGGGACTTCTCCCTCTCTGTCAAGTTTGGAAACG
ATGTGCAGCACTTCAAGGTGCTCCGAGATGGAGCCGGGAAGTACTTCCTCTGGGTGGTGAAGTTCAATTC
TTTGAATGAGCTGGTGGATTATCACAGATCTACATCTGTCTCCAGAAACCAGCAGATATTCCTGCGGGAC
ATAGAACAGGTGTAAGTCGACTCGAGCGGCCGCATCGTGACTGACTGACGATCTGCCTCGCGCGTTTCGG
TGATGACGGTGAAAACCTCTGACACATGCAGCTCCCGGAGACGGTCACAGCTTGTCTGTAAGCGGATGCC
GGGAGCAGACAAGCCCGTCAGGGCGCGTCAGCGGGTGTTGGCGGGTGTCGGGGCGCAGCCATGACCCAGT
CACGTAGCGATAGCGGAGTGTATAATTCTTGAAGACGAAAGGGCCTCGTGATACGCCTATTTTTATAGGT
TAATGTCATGATAATAATGGTTTCTTAGACGTCAGGTGGCACTTTTCGGGGAAATGTGCGCGGAACCCCT
ATTTGTTTATTTTTCTAAATACATTCAAATATGTATCCGCTCATGAGACAATAACCCTGATAAATGCTTC
AATAATATTGAAAAAGGAAGAGTATGAGTATTCAACATTTCCGTGTCGCCCTTATTCCCTTTTTTGCGGC
ATTTTGCCTTCCTGTTTTTGCTCACCCAGAAACGCTGGTGAAAGTAAAAGATGCTGAAGATCAGTTGGGT
GCACGAGTGGGTTACATCGAACTGGATCTCAACAGCGGTAAGATCCTTGAGAGTTTTCGCCCCGAAGAAC
GTTTTCCAATGATGAGCACTTTTAAAGTTCTGCTATGTGGCGCGGTATTATCCCGTGTTGACGCCGGGCA
AGAGCAACTCGGTCGCCGCATACACTATTCTCAGAATGACTTGGTTGAGTACTCACCAGTCACAGAAAAG
CATCTTACGGATGGCATGACAGTAAGAGAATTATGCAGTGCTGCCATAACCATGAGTGATAACACTGCGG
CCAACTTACTTCTGACAACGATCGGAGGACCGAAGGAGCTAACCGCTTTTTTGCACAACATGGGGGATCA
TGTAACTCGCCTTGATCGTTGGGAACCGGAGCTGAATGAAGCCATACCAAACGACGAGCGTGACACCACG
ATGCCTGCAGCAATGGCAACAACGTTGCGCAAACTATTAACTGGCGAACTACTTACTCTAGCTTCCCGGC
AACAATTAATAGACTGGATGGAGGCGGATAAAGTTGCAGGACCACTTCTGCGCTCGGCCCTTCCGGCTGG
CTGGTTTATTGCTGATAAATCTGGAGCCGGTGAGCGTGGGTCTCGCGGTATCATTGCAGCACTGGGGCCA
GATGGTAAGCCCTCCCGTATCGTAGTTATCTACACGACGGGGAGTCAGGCAACTATGGATGAACGAAATA
GACAGATCGCTGAGATAGGTGCCTCACTGATTAAGCATTGGTAACTGTCAGACCAAGTTTACTCATATAT
ACTTTAGATTGATTTAAAACTTCATTTTTAATTTAAAAGGATCTAGGTGAAGATCCTTTTTGATAATCTC
ATGACCAAAATCCCTTAACGTGAGTTTTCGTTCCACTGAGCGTCAGACCCCGTAGAAAAGATCAAAGGAT
CTTCTTGAGATCCTTTTTTTCTGCGCGTAATCTGCTGCTTGCAAACAAAAAAACCACCGCTACCAGCGGT
GGTTTGTTTGCCGGATCAAGAGCTACCAACTCTTTTTCCGAAGGTAACTGGCTTCAGCAGAGCGCAGATA
CCAAATACTGTCCTTCTAGTGTAGCCGTAGTTAGGCCACCACTTCAAGAACTCTGTAGCACCGCCTACAT
ACCTCGCTCTGCTAATCCTGTTACCAGTGGCTGCTGCCAGTGGCGATAAGTCGTGTCTTACCGGGTTGGA
CTCAAGACGATAGTTACCGGATAAGGCGCAGCGGTCGGGCTGAACGGGGGGTTCGTGCACACAGCCCAGC
TTGGAGCGAACGACCTACACCGAACTGAGATACCTACAGCGTGAGCTATGAGAAAGCGCCACGCTTCCCG
AAGGGAGAAAGGCGGACAGGTATCCGGTAAGCGGCAGGGTCGGAACAGGAGAGCGCACGAGGGAGCTTCC
AGGGGGAAACGCCTGGTATCTTTATAGTCCTGTCGGGTTTCGCCACCTCTGACTTGAGCGTCGATTTTTG
TGATGCTCGTCAGGGGGGCGGAGCCTATGGAAAAACGCCAGCAACGCGGCCTTTTTACGGTTCCTGGCCT
TTTGCTGGCCTTTTGCTCACATGTTCTTTCCTGCGTTATCCCCTGATTCTGTGGATAACCGTATTACCGC
CTTTGAGTGAGCTGATACCGCTCGCCGCAGCCGAACGACCGAGCGCAGCGAGTCAGTGAGCGAGGAAGCG
GAAGAGCGCCTGATGCGGTATTTTCTCCTTACGCATCTGTGCGGTATTTCACACCGCATAAATTCCGACA
CCATCGAATGGTGCAAAACCTTTCGCGGTATGGCATGATAGCGCCCGGAAGAGAGTCAATTCAGGGTGGT
GAATGTGAAACCAGTAACGTTATACGATGTCGCAGAGTATGCCGGTGTCTCTTATCAGACCGTTTCCCGC
GTGGTGAACCAGGCCAGCCACGTTTCTGCGAAAACGCGGGAAAAAGTGGAAGCGGCGATGGCGGAGCTGA
ATTACATTCCCAACCGCGTGGCACAACAACTGGCGGGCAAACAGTCGTTGCTGATTGGCGTTGCCACCTC
CAGTCTGGCCCTGCACGCGCCGTCGCAAATTGTCGCGGCGATTAAATCTCGCGCCGATCAACTGGGTGCC
AGCGTGGTGGTGTCGATGGTAGAACGAAGCGGCGTCGAAGCCTGTAAAGCGGCGGTGCACAATCTTCTCG
CGCAACGCGTCAGTGGGCTGATCATTAACTATCCGCTGGATGACCAGGATGCCATTGCTGTGGAAGCTGC
CTGCACTAATGTTCCGGCGTTATTTCTTGATGTCTCTGACCAGACACCCATCAACAGTATTATTTTCTCC
CATGAAGACGGTACGCGACTGGGCGTGGAGCATCTGGTCGCATTGGGTCACCAGCAAATCGCGCTGTTAG
CGGGCCCATTAAGTTCTGTCTCGGCGCGTCTGCGTCTGGCTGGCTGGCATAAATATCTCACTCGCAATCA
AATTCAGCCGATAGCGGAACGGGAAGGCGACTGGAGTGCCATGTCCGGTTTTCAACAAACCATGCAAATG
CTGAATGAGGGCATCGTTCCCACTGCGATGCTGGTTGCCAACGATCAGATGGCGCTGGGCGCAATGCGCG
CCATTACCGAGTCCGGGCTGCGCGTTGGTGCGGATATCTCGGTAGTGGGATACGACGATACCGAAGACAG
CTCATGTTATATCCCGCCGTCAACCACCATCAAACAGGATTTTCGCCTGCTGGGGCAAACCAGCGTGGAC
CGCTTGCTGCAACTCTCTCAGGGCCAGGCGGTGAAGGGCAATCAGCTGTTGCCCGTCTCACTGGTGAAAA
GAAAAACCACCCTGGCGCCCAATACGCAAACCGCCTCTCCCCGCGCGTTGGCCGATTCATTAATGCAGCT
GGCACGACAGGTTTCCCGACTGGAAAGCGGGCAGTGAGCGCAACGCAATTAATGTGAGTTAGCTCACTCA
TTAGGCACCCCAGGCTTTACACTTTATGCTTCCGGCTCGTATGTTGTGTGGAATTGTGAGCGGATAACAA
TTTCACACAGGAAACAGCTATGACCATGATTACGGATTCACTGGCCGTCGTTTTACAACGTCGTGACTGG
GAAAACCCTGGCGTTACCCAACTTAATCGCCTTGCAGCACATCCCCCTTTCGCCAGCTGGCGTAATAGCG
AAGAGGCCCGCACCGATCGCCCTTCCCAACAGTTGCGCAGCCTGAATGGCGAATGGCGCTTTGCCTGGTT
TCCGGCACCAGAAGCGGTGCCGGAAAGCTGGCTGGAGTGCGATCTTCCTGAGGCCGATACTGTCGTCGTC
CCCTCAAACTGGCAGATGCACGGTTACGATGCGCCCATCTACACCAACGTAACCTATCCCATTACGGTCA
ATCCGCCGTTTGTTCCCACGGAGAATCCGACGGGTTGTTACTCGCTCACATTTAATGTTGATGAAAGCTG
GCTACAGGAAGGCCAGACGCGAATTATTTTTGATGGCGTTGGAATT
