>Addgene plasmid #78510 | GST-PS-Grb2 1-154 (XSB382) | addgene partial sequence | sequence record 149097 | Amp-R 5'-ATAATACCGCGCCACATAGC-3'
GCTCATCATTGGAAAACGTTCTTCGGGGCGAAAACTCTCAAGGATCTTACCGCTGTTGAGATCCAGTTCG
ATGTAACCCACTCGTGCACCCAACTGATCTTCAGCATCTTTTACTTTCACCAGCGTTTCTGGGTGAGCAA
AAACAGGAAGGCAAAATGCCGCAAAAAAGGGAATAAGGGCGACACGGAAATGTTGAATACTCATACTCTT
CCTTTTTCAATATTATTGAAGCATTTATCAGGGTTATTGTCTCATGAGCGGATACATATTTGAATGTATT
TAGAAAAATAAACAAATAGGGGTTCCGCGCACATTTCCCCGAAAAGTGCCACCTGACGTCTAAGAAACCA
TTATTATCATGACATTAACCTATAAAAATAGGCGTATCACGAGGCCCTTTCGTCTTCAAGAATTATACAC
TCCGCTATCGCTACGTGACTGGGTCATGGCTGCGCCCCGACACCCGCCAACACCCGCTGACGCGCCCTGA
CGGGCTTGTCTGCTCCCGGCATCCGCTTACAGACAAGCTGTGACCGTCTCCGGGAGCTGCATGTGTCAGA
GGTTTTCACCGTCATCACCGAAACGCGCGAGGCAGATCGTCAGTCAGTCACGATGCGGCCGCTCGAGTCG
ACTTACACCTGTTCTATGTCCCGCAGGAATATCTGCTGGTTTCTGGAGACAGATGTAGATCTGTGATAAT
CCACCAGCTCATTCAAAGAATTGAACTTCACCACCCAGAGGAAGTACTTCCCGGCTCCATCTCGGAGCAC
CTTGAAGTGCTGCACATCGTTTCCAAACTTGACAGAGAGGGAGAAGTCCCCAGGAGCGCTCTCACTCTCT
CGGATAAGAAAGGCCCCATCGTGCCGCTGTTTGCTAAGCATTTCTTCTGCCTTGGCTCTGGGGATTTTGC
CAAAAAACCACGGATGTGGTTTCATTTCTATGTAGTTCTTGGGAATGAAGCCGTCTTTTCCATTAAGCTC
TGCCTTGTACCAGTTCTGATCACATTCTTCGTTCAAAACCTTGAGGATGTCCCCCCTTTTGAAGCTCAGC
TCGTCGTCTGCAGTAGCTTTGAAGTCATATTTG
