>Addgene plasmid #78510 | GST-PS-Grb2 1-154 (XSB382) | addgene partial sequence | sequence record 149098 | pEXT20-F2 5'-GCATAATTCGTGTCGC-3'
CGACATCATAACGGTTCTGGCAAATATTCTGAAATGAGCTGTTGACAATTAATCATCGGCTCGTATAATG
TGTGGAATTGTGAGCGGATAACAATTTCACACAGGAAACAGTATTCATGTCCCCTATACTAGGTTATTGG
AAAATTAAGGGCCTTGTGCAACCCACTCGACTTCTTTTGGAATATCTTGAAGAAAAATATGAAGAGCATT
TGTATGAGCGCGATGAAGGTGATAAATGGCGAAACAAAAAGTTTGAATTGGGTTTGGAGTTTCCCAATCT
TCCTTATTATATTGATGGTGATGTTAAATTAACACAGTCTATGGCCATCATACGTTATATAGCTGACAAG
CACAACATGTTGGGTGGTTGTCCAAAAGAGCGTGCAGAGATTTCAATGCTTGAAGGAGCGGTTTTGGATA
TTAGATACGGTGTTTCGAGAATTGCATATAGTAAAGACTTTGAAACTCTCAAAGTTGATTTTCTTAGCAA
GCTACCTGAAATGCTGAAAATGTTCGAAGATCGTTTATGTCATAAAACATATTTAAATGGTGATCATGTA
ACCCATCCTGACTTCATGTTGTATGACGCTCTTGATGTTGTTTTATACATGGACCCAATGTGCCTGGATG
CGTTCCCAAAATTAGTTTGTTTTAAAAAACGTATTGAAGCTATCCCACAAATTGATAAGTACTTGAAATC
CAGCAAGTATATAGCATGGCCTTTGCAGGGCTGGCAAGCCACGTTTGGTGGTGGCGACCATCCTCCAAAA
TCGGATCTGGAAGTTCTGTTCCAGGGGCCCCTGGGATCCATGGAAGCCATCGCCAAATATGACTTCAAAG
CTACTGCAGACGACGAGCTGAGCTTCAAAAGGGGGGACATCCTCAAGGTTTTGAACGAAGAATGTGATCA
GAACTGGTACAAGGCAGAGCTTAATGGAAAAGACGGCTTCATTCCCAAGAACTAC
